Addgene plasmid #40266: perbB1-Citrine
Depositing lab: Martin Offterdinger. Depositing organization: Medical University of Innsbruck. Publication: Prolonged EGFR signaling by ERBB2-mediated sequestration at the plasma membrane. Offterdinger M, Bastiaens PI. Traffic. 2008 Jan;9(1):147-55. Epub 2007 Nov 13. 10.1111/j.1600-0854.2007.00665.x PubMed 17956594.
Backbone
  Vector backbone: pEYFP-N3
  Backbone manufacturer: Clontech
  Vector type: Mammalian Expression
  Selectable markers: Neomycin (select with G418)
Growth in bacteria
  Bacterial resistance: Kanamycin, 50 μg/mL
  Growth temperature: 37°C
  Growth strain: DH5alpha
  Copy number: High Copy
Gene/Insert
  Gene/Insert name: erbB1 (alt name: EGFR)
  Species: H. sapiens (human)
  Insert size (bp): 3630
  Entrez Gene: EGFR (a.k.a. ERBB, ERBB1, ERRP, HER1, NISBD2, NNCIS, PIG61, mENA)
  Promoter: CMV
  Tag / fusion protein: Citrine
  Cloning method: Unknown
  Sequencing primers: 5′ CMV
Terms and licenses: Academic/Nonprofit Terms; Industry Terms: Not Available to Industry
How to cite: perbB1-Citrine was a gift from Martin Offterdinger (Addgene plasmid # 40266 ; http://n2t.net/addgene:40266 ; RRID:Addgene_40266)
