[The description below was written by a language model from this plasmid's Addgene catalogue record and pLannotate feature annotations shown in this document.]
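Description:
perbB1-Citrine is a mammalian expression plasmid of about 8.4 kb built on the Clontech pEYFP-N3 backbone. It encodes full-length human epidermal growth factor receptor (EGFR, also called erbB1) fused at its C-terminus to the yellow fluorescent protein Citrine. The 3,630 bp receptor precursor coding sequence lies downstream of the human cytomegalovirus immediate early enhancer and promoter. It is followed after a short linker by the Citrine coding sequence, which takes the position normally occupied by EYFP in this vector family. An SV40 polyadenylation signal terminates the transcript. Placing the fluorophore at the C-terminus puts it on the intracellular side of the receptor and leaves the N-terminal signal peptide and ligand-binding ectodomain unmodified.

The plasmid is propagated in E. coli through a high-copy ColE1/pUC-type origin, and an f1 origin is also present. A single Tn5 aminoglycoside phosphotransferase gene (NeoR/KanR) serves both hosts. A bacterial bla-type promoter drives it for kanamycin selection in bacteria, and the SV40 enhancer/early promoter drives it for G418 selection of stably transfected mammalian cells, with an HSV TK poly(A) signal ending the cassette. The small annotated fragments of large T antigen, ble and the bGH poly(A) signal appear to be partial sequence matches within the backbone rather than functional elements.

The associated publication concerns prolonged EGFR signalling caused by ERBB2-mediated retention at the plasma membrane. This suggests the construct is used for live-cell fluorescence imaging of receptor localisation and trafficking. The record does not state the cloning method.
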