Features (pLannotate 1.2.2; 14 found; start..end, strand, type, name):
     61..364     +  enhancer       CMV enhancer: human cytomegalovirus immediate early enhancer
    365..568     +  promoter       CMV promoter: human cytomegalovirus (CMV) immediate early promoter
    718..4347    +  CDS            EGFR (sequence partly withheld): precursor of human epidermal growth factor receptor
   4375..5091    +  CDS            Citrine: Citrine is a basic (constitutively fluorescent) yellow fluorescent protein published in 2001, derived from Aequorea victoria. It has moderate acid sensitivity.
   5111..5194    +  CDS            large T antigen (fragment): large T antigen from SV40 (simian virus 40)
   5217..5338    +  polyA_signal   SV40 poly(A) signal: SV40 polyadenylation signal
   5372..5800    -  rep_origin     f1 ori (sequence partly withheld): f1 bacteriophage origin of replication; arrow indicates direction of (+) strand synthesis
   5827..5931    +  promoter       AmpR promoter: bla
   5933..6290    +  promoter       SV40 promoter: SV40 enhancer and early promoter
   6325..7119    +  CDS            NeoR/KanR: aminoglycoside phosphotransferase from Tn5; aph(3')-II (or nptII); confers resistance to neomycin, kanamycin, and G418 (Geneticin®)
   7140..7292    +  CDS            ble (fragment): BLE_KLEPN - Experimental evidence at protein level: Swiss-Prot protein existence level 1. Binding protein with a strong affinity to the bleomycin family of antibiotics. Binds to CL990; an antimitotic-antibiotic compound. From Klebsiella pneumoniae.
   7351..7398    +  polyA_signal   HSV TK poly(A) signal: herpes simplex virus thymidine kinase polyadenylation signal (Cole and Stacy, 1985)
   7489..7505    -  polyA_signal   bGH poly(A) signal (fragment): bovine growth hormone polyadenylation signal
   7727..8315    +  rep_origin     ori: high-copy-number ColE1/pMB1/pBR322/pUC origin of replication
>Addgene plasmid #40266 | perbB1-Citrine | depositor full sequence | sequence record 51568 | perbB1-Citrine sequence 8429 bps
TAGTTATTAATAGTAATCAATTACGGGGTCATTAGTTCATAGCCCATATATGGAGTTCCGCGTTACATAA
CTTACGGTAAATGGCCCGCCTGGCTGACCGCCCAACGACCCCCGCCCATTGACGTCAATAATGACGTATG
TTCCCATAGTAACGCCAATAGGGACTTTCCATTGACGTCAATGGGTGGAGTATTTACGGTAAACTGCCCA
CTTGGCAGTACATCAAGTGTATCATATGCCAAGTACGCCCCCTATTGACGTCAATGACGGTAAATGGCCC
GCCTGGCATTATGCCCAGTACATGACCTTATGGGACTTTCCTACTTGGCAGTACATCTACGTATTAGTCA
TCGCTATTACCATGGTGATGCGGTTTTGGCAGTACATCAATGGGCGTGGATAGCGGTTTGACTCACGGGG
ATTTCCAAGTCTCCACCCCATTGACGTCAATGGGAGTTTGTTTTGGCACCAAAATCAACGGGACTTTCCA
AAATGTCGTAACAACTCCGCCCCATTGACGCAAATGGGCGGTAGGCGTGTACGGTGGGAGGTCTATATAA
GCAGAGCTGGTTTAGTGAACCGTCAGATCCGCTAGAGAGCTTATCGATTCTAGCCGAGTCCCCGCCTCGC
CGCCAACGCCACAACCACCGCGCACGGCCCCCTGACTCCGTCCAGTATTGATCGGGAGAGCCGGAGCGAG
CTCTTCGGGGAGCAGCGATGCGACCCTCCGGGACGGCCGGGGCAGCGCTCCTGGCGCTGCTGGCTGCGCT
CTGCCCGGCGAGTCGGGCTCTGGAGGAAAAGAAAGTTTGCCAAGGCACGAGTAACAAGCTCACGCAGTTG
GGCACTTTTGAAGATCATTTTCTCAGCCTCCAGAGGATGTTCAATAACTGTGAGGTGGTCCTTGGGAATT
TGGAAATTACCTATGTGCAGAGGAATTATGATCTTTCCTTCTTAAAGACCATCCAGGAGGTGGCTGGTTA
TGTCCTCATTGCCCTCAACACAGTGGAGCGAATTCCTTTGGAAAACCTGCAGATCATCAGAGGAAATATG
TACTACGAAAATTCCTATGCCTTAGCAGTCTTATCTAACTATGATGCAAATAAAACCGGACTGAAGGAGC
TGCCCATGAGAAATTTACAGGAAATCCTGCATGGCGCCGTGCGGTTCAGCAACAACCCTGCCCTGTGCAA
CGTGGAGAGCATCCAGTGGCGGGACATAGTCAGCAGTGACTTTCTCAGCAACATGTCGATGGACTTCCAG
AACCACCTGGGCAGCTGCCAAAAGTGTGATCCAAGCTGTCCCAATGGGAGCTGCTGGGGTGCAGGAGAGG
AGAACTGCCAGAAACTGACCAAAATCATCTGTGCCCAGCAGTGCTCCGGGCGCTGCCGTGGCAAGTCCCC
CAGTGACTGCTGCCACAACCAGTGTGCTGCAGGCTGCACAGGCCCCCGGGAGAGCGACTGCCTGGTCTGC
CGCAAATTCCGAGACGAAGCCACGTGCAAGGACACCTGCCCCCCACTCATGCTCTACAACCCCACCACGT
ACCAGATGGATGTGAACCCCGAGGGCAAATACAGCTTTGGTGCCACCTGCGTGAAGAAGTGTCCCCGTAA
TTATGTGGTGACAGATCACGGCTCGTGCGTCCGAGCCTGTGGGGCCGACAGCTATGAGATGGAGGAAGAC
GGCGTCCGCAAGTGTAAGAAGTGCGAAGGGCCTTGCCGCAAAGTGTGTAACGGAATAGGTATTGGTGAAT
TTAAAGACTCACTCTCCATAAATGCTACGAATATTAAACACTTCAAAAACTGCACCTCCATCAGTGGCGA
TCTCCACATCCTGCCGGTGGCATTTAGGGGTGACTCCTTCACACATACTCCTCCTCTGGATCCACAGGAA
CTGGATATTCTGAAAACCGTAAAGGAAATCACAGGGTTTTTGCTGATTCAGGCTTGGCCTGAAAACAGGA
CGGACCTCCATGCCTTTGAGAACCTAGAAATCATACGCGGCAGGACCAAGCAACATGGTCAGTTTTCTCT
TGCAGTCGTCAGCCTGAACATAACATCCTTGGGATTACGCTCCCTCAAGGAGATAAGTGATGGAGATGTG
ATAATTTCAGGAAACAAAAATTTGTGCTATGCAAATACAATAAACTGGAAAAAACTGTTTGGGACCTCCG
GTCAGAAAACCAAAATTATAAGCAACAGAGGTGAAAACAGCTGCAAGGCCACAGGCCAGGTCTGCCATGC
CTTGTGCTCCCCCGAGGGCTGCTGGGGCCCGGAGCCCAGGGACTGCGTCTCTTGCCGGAATGTCAGCCGA
GGCAGGGAATGCGTGGACAAGTGCAAGCTTCTGGAGGGTGAGCCAAGGGAGTTTGTGGAGAACTCTGAGT
GCATACAGTGCCACCCAGAGTGCCTGCCTCAGGCCATGAACATCACCTGCACAGGACGGGGACCAGACAA
CTGTATCCAGTGTGCCCACTACATTGACGGCCCCCACTGCGTCAAGACCTGCCCGGCAGGAGTCATGGGA
GAAAACAACACCCTGGTCTGGAAGTACGCAGACGCCGGCCATGTGTGCCACCTGTGCCATCCAAACTGCA
CCTACGGATGCACTGGGCCAGGTCTTGAAGGCTGTCCAACGAATGGGCCTAAGATCCCGTCCATCGCCAC
TGGGATGGTGGGGGCCCTCCTCTTGCTGCTGGTGGTGGCCCTGGGGATCGGCCTCTTCATGCGAAGGCGC
CACATCGTTCGGAAGCGCACGCTGCGGAGGCTGCTGCAGGAGAGGGAGCTTGTGGAGCCTCTTACACCCA
GT
[981 nt withheld, positions 2803-3783]
TTCTTCAGCAGCCCCTCCACGTCACGGACTCCCCTCCTGAGCTCTCTGAGTGCAACCAGCAACAATTCCA
CCGTGGCTTGCATTGATAGAAATGGGCTGCAAAGCTGTCCCATCAAGGAAGACAGCTTCTTGCAGCGATA
CAGCTCAGACCCCACAGGCGCCTTGACTGAGGACAGCATAGACGACACCTTCCTCCCAGTGCCTGAATAC
ATAAACCAGTCCGTTCCCAAAAGGCCCGCTGGCTCTGTGCAGAATCCTGTCTATCACAATCAGCCTCTGA
ACCCCGCGCCCAGCAGAGACCCACACTACCAGGACCCCCACAGCACTGCAGTGGGCAACCCCGAGTATCT
CAACACTGTCCAGCCCACCTGTGTCAACAGCACATTCGACAGCCCTGCCCACTGGGCCCAGAAAGGCAGC
CACCAAATTAGCCTGGACAACCCTGACTACCAGCAGGACTTCTTTCCCAAGGAAGCCAAGCCAAATGGCA
TCTTTAAGGGCTCCACAGCTGAAAATGCAGAATACCTAAGGGTCGCGCCACAAAGCAGTGAATTTATTGG
AGCAGCGATCGGTGGAGGTGGAGGAGGCACCATGGTGAGCAAGGGCGAGGAGCTGTTCACCGGGGTGGTG
CCCATCCTGGTCGAGCTGGACGGCGACGTAAACGGCCACAAGTTCAGCGTGTCCGGCGAGGGCGAGGGCG
ATGCCACCTACGGCAAGCTGACCCTGAAGTTCATCTGCACCACCGGCAAGCTGCCCGTGCCCTGGCCCAC
CCTCGTGACCACCTTCGGCTACGGCCTGATGTGCTTCGCCCGCTACCCCGACCACATGAAGCAGCACGAC
TTCTTCAAGTCCGCCATGCCCGAAGGCTACGTCCAGGAGCGCACCATCTTCTTCAAGGACGACGGCAACT
ACAAGACCCGCGCCGAGGTGAAGTTCGAGGGCGACACCCTGGTGAACCGCATCGAGCTGAAGGGCATCGA
CTTCAAGGAGGACGGCAACATCCTGGGGCACAAGCTGGAGTACAACTACAACAGCCACAACGTCTATATC
ATGGCCGACAAGCAGAAGAACGGCATCAAGGTGAACTTCAAGATCCGCCACAACATCGAGGACGGCAGCG
TGCAGCTCGCCGACCACTACCAGCAGAACACCCCCATCGGCGACGGCCCCGTGCTGCTGCCCGACAACCA
CTACCTGAGCTACCAGTCCGCCCTGAGCAAAGACCCCAACGAGAAGCGCGATCACATGGTCCTGCTGGAG
TTCGTGACCGCCGCCGGGATCACTCTCGGCATGGACGAGCTGTACAAGTAAAGCGGCCGCGACTCTAGAT
CATAATCAGCCATACCACATTTGTAGAGGTTTTACTTGCTTTAAAAAACCTCCCACACCTCCCCCTGAAC
CTGAAACATAAAATGAATGCAATTGTTGTTGTTAACTTGTTTATTGCAGCTTATAATGGTTACAAATAAA
GCAATAGCATCACAAATTTCACAAATAAAGCATTTTTTTCACTGCATTCTAGTTGTGGTTTGTCCAAACT
CATCAATGTATCTTAAGGCGTAAATTGTAAGCGTTAATATTTTGTTAAAATTCGCGTTAAATTTTTGTTA
AATCAGCTCATTTTTTAACCAATAGGCCGAAATCGGCAAAATCCCTTATAAATCAAAAGAATAGACCGAG
ATAGGGT
[37 nt withheld, positions 5471-5507]
AAAGAACGTGGACTCCAACGTCAAAGG
[49 nt withheld, positions 5535-5583]
T
[91 nt withheld, positions 5585-5675]
G
[124 nt withheld, positions 5677-5800]
CAGGTGGCACTTTTCGGGGAAATGTGCGCGGAACCCCTATTTGTTTATTTTTCTAAATACATTCAAATAT
GTATCCGCTCATGAGACAATAACCCTGATAAATGCTTCAATAATATTGAAAAAGGAAGAGTCCTGAGGCG
GAAAGAACCAGCTGTGGAATGTGTGTCAGTTAGGGTGTGGAAAGTCCCCAGGCTCCCCAGCAGGCAGAAG
TATGCAAAGCATGCATCTCAATTAGTCAGCAACCAGGTGTGGAAAGTCCCCAGGCTCCCCAGCAGGCAGA
AGTATGCAAAGCATGCATCTCAATTAGTCAGCAACCATAGTCCCGCCCCTAACTCCGCCCATCCCGCCCC
TAACTCCGCCCAGTTCCGCCCATTCTCCGCCCCATGGCTGACTAATTTTTTTTATTTATGCAGAGGCCGA
GGCCGCCTCGGCCTCTGAGCTATTCCAGAAGTAGTGAGGAGGCTTTTTTGGAGGCCTAGGCTTTTGCAAA
GATCGATCAAGAGACAGGATGAGGATCGTTTCGCATGATTGAACAAGATGGATTGCACGCAGGTTCTCCG
GCCGCTTGGGTGGAGAGGCTATTCGGCTATGACTGGGCACAACAGACAATCGGCTGCTCTGATGCCGCCG
TGTTCCGGCTGTCAGCGCAGGGGCGCCCGGTTCTTTTTGTCAAGACCGACCTGTCCGGTGCCCTGAATGA
ACTGCAAGACGAGGCAGCGCGGCTATCGTGGCTGGCCACGACGGGCGTTCCTTGCGCAGCTGTGCTCGAC
GTTGTCACTGAAGCGGGAAGGGACTGGCTGCTATTGGGCGAAGTGCCGGGGCAGGATCTCCTGTCATCTC
ACCTTGCTCCTGCCGAGAAAGTATCCATCATGGCTGATGCAATGCGGCGGCTGCATACGCTTGATCCGGC
TACCTGCCCATTCGACCACCAAGCGAAACATCGCATCGAGCGAGCACGTACTCGGATGGAAGCCGGTCTT
GTCGATCAGGATGATCTGGACGAAGAGCATCAGGGGCTCGCGCCAGCCGAACTGTTCGCCAGGCTCAAGG
CGAGCATGCCCGACGGCGAGGATCTCGTCGTGACCCATGGCGATGCCTGCTTGCCGAATATCATGGTGGA
AAATGGCCGCTTTTCTGGATTCATCGACTGTGGCCGGCTGGGTGTGGCGGACCGCTATCAGGACATAGCG
TTGGCTACCCGTGATATTGCTGAAGAGCTTGGCGGCGAATGGGCTGACCGCTTCCTCGTGCTTTACGGTA
TCGCCGCTCCCGATTCGCAGCGCATCGCCTTCTATCGCCTTCTTGACGAGTTCTTCTGAGCGGGACTCTG
GGGTTCGAAATGACCGACCAAGCGACGCCCAACCTGCCATCACGAGATTTCGATTCCACCGCCGCCTTCT
ATGAAAGGTTGGGCTTCGGAATCGTTTTCCGGGACGCCGGCTGGATGATCCTCCAGCGCGGGGATCTCAT
GCTGGAGTTCTTCGCCCACCCTAGGGGGAGGCTAACTGAAACACGGAAGGAGACAATACCGGAAGGAACC
CGCGCTATGACGGCAATAAAAAGACAGAATAAAACGCACGGTGTTGGGTCGTTTGTTCATAAACGCGGGG
TTCGGTCCCAGGGCTGGCACTCTGTCGATACCCCACCGAGACCCCATTGGGGCCAATACGCCCGCGTTTC
TTCCTTTTCCCCACCCCACCCCCCAAGTTCGGGTGAAGGCCCAGGGCTCGCAGCCAACGTCGGGGCGGCA
GGCCCTGCCATAGCCTCAGGTTACTCATATATACTTTAGATTGATTTAAAACTTCATTTTTAATTTAAAA
GGATCTAGGTGAAGATCCTTTTTGATAATCTCATGACCAAAATCCCTTAACGTGAGTTTTCGTTCCACTG
AGCGTCAGACCCCGTAGAAAAGATCAAAGGATCTTCTTGAGATCCTTTTTTTCTGCGCGTAATCTGCTGC
TTGCAAACAAAAAAACCACCGCTACCAGCGGTGGTTTGTTTGCCGGATCAAGAGCTACCAACTCTTTTTC
CGAAGGTAACTGGCTTCAGCAGAGCGCAGATACCAAATACTGTCCTTCTAGTGTAGCCGTAGTTAGGCCA
CCACTTCAAGAACTCTGTAGCACCGCCTACATACCTCGCTCTGCTAATCCTGTTACCAGTGGCTGCTGCC
AGTGGCGATAAGTCGTGTCTTACCGGGTTGGACTCAAGACGATAGTTACCGGATAAGGCGCAGCGGTCGG
GCTGAACGGGGGGTTCGTGCACACAGCCCAGCTTGGAGCGAACGACCTACACCGAACTGAGATACCTACA
GCGTGAGCTATGAGAAAGCGCCACGCTTCCCGAAGGGAGAAAGGCGGACAGGTATCCGGTAAGCGGCAGG
GTCGGAACAGGAGAGCGCACGAGGGAGCTTCCAGGGGGAAACGCCTGGTATCTTTATAGTCCTGTCGGGT
TTCGCCACCTCTGACTTGAGCGTCGATTTTTGTGATGCTCGTCAGGGGGGCGGAGCCTATGGAAAAACGC
CAGCAACGCGGCCTTTTTACGGTTCCTGGCCTTTTGCTGGCCTTTTGCTCACATGTTCTTTCCTGCGTTA
TCCCCTGATTCTGTGGATAACCGTATTACCGCCATGCAT
