>Addgene plasmid #40266 | perbB1-Citrine | addgene partial sequence | sequence record 53465 | EGFP-N 5'-CGTCGCCGTCCAGCTCGACCAG-3'
GCTCACCATGCCTCCTCCACCTCCACCGATCGCTGCTCCAATAAATTCACTGCTTTGTGGCGCGACCCTT
AGGTATTCTGCATTTTCAGCTGTGGAGCCCTTAAAGATGCCATTTGGCTTGGCTTCCTTGGGAAAGAAGT
CCTGCTGGTAGTCAGGGTTGTCCAGGCTAATTTGGTGGCTGCCTTTCTGGGCCCAGTGGGCAGGGCTGTC
GAATGTGCTGTTGACACAGGTGGGCTGGACAGTGTTGAGATACTCGGGGTTGCCCACTGCAGTGCTGTGG
GGGTCCTGGTAGTGTGGGTCTCTGCTGGGCGCGGGGTTCAGAGGCTGATTGTGATAGACAGGATTCTGCA
CAGAGCCAGCGGGCCTTTTGGGAACGGACTGGTTTATGTATTCAGGCACTGGGAGGAAGGTGTCGTCTAT
GCTGTCCTCAGTCAAGGCGCCTGTGGGGTCTGAGCTGTATCGCTGCAAGAAGCTGTCTTCCTTGATGGGA
CAGCTTTGCAGCCCATTTCTATCAATGCAAGCCACGGTGGAATTGTTGCTGGTTGCACTCAGAGAGCTCA
GGAGGGGAGTCCGTGACGTGGAGGGGCTGCTGAAGAA
[263 nt withheld, positions 598-860]
